Addgene plasmid #53848: KCNE2_pCSdest
Depositing lab: Roger Reeves. Depositing organization: Johns Hopkins University and School of Medicine. Publication: Survey of Human Chromosome 21 Gene Expression Effects on Early Development in Danio rerio. Edie S, Zaghloul NA, Leitch CC, Klinedinst DK, Lebron J, Thole JF, McCallion AS, Katsanis N, Reeves RH. G3 (Bethesda). 2018 Jul 2;8(7):2215-2223. doi: 10.1534/g3.118.200144. PubMed 29760202.
Backbone
  Vector backbone: pCSDest
  Backbone manufacturer: Lawson Lab (Addgene Plasmid 22423)
  Backbone size w/o insert (bp): 4095
  Vector type: Mammalian Expression
Growth in bacteria
  Bacterial resistance: Ampicillin, 100 μg/mL
  Growth temperature: 37°C
  Growth strain: DH10B
  Copy number: High Copy
Gene/Insert
  Gene/Insert name: KCNE2
  Species: H. sapiens (human)
  Insert size (bp): 554
  Entrez Gene: KCNE2 (a.k.a. ATFB4, LQT5, LQT6, MIRP1)
  Promoter: SP6 and CMV
  Cloning method: Gateway Cloning
  Sequencing primers: 5′ CMV-F; 3′ EBV-Rev
Terms and licenses: Academic/Nonprofit Terms; Industry Terms
How to cite: KCNE2_pCSdest was a gift from Roger Reeves (Addgene plasmid # 53848 ; http://n2t.net/addgene:53848 ; RRID:Addgene_53848)
