[The description below was written by a language model from this plasmid's Addgene catalogue record.]
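Description:
KCNE2_pCSdest is an expression clone carrying the human KCNE2 coding region (an insert of about 554 bp) in pCSDest, a Gateway destination vector of roughly 4.1 kb without insert. KCNE2, also known as MIRP1 and by the aliases LQT5, LQT6 and ATFB4, encodes a small accessory subunit of voltage-gated potassium channels and lies on human chromosome 21. The insert was introduced by Gateway recombination, so it is expected to be flanked by att recombination sites, although no feature table is supplied to confirm the exact junctions. No epitope tags, fusion partners or reporters are recorded. The plasmid is maintained in E. coli as a high-copy replicon under ampicillin selection. The record does not name the replication origin.

The insert sits downstream of two promoters, CMV and SP6, which gives the construct a dual use. The CMV promoter drives transcription by RNA polymerase II when the plasmid DNA is introduced into vertebrate cells, consistent with its catalogue classification as a mammalian expression vector. The SP6 phage promoter allows in vitro transcription of sense mRNA from the same template, which is the usual route for producing synthetic message for embryo microinjection. The associated publication surveyed the effects of expressing human chromosome 21 genes on early zebrafish development, so this clone appears to be one member of a set built to overexpress individual chromosome 21 genes in zebrafish embryos and score the resulting developmental phenotypes. It could equally serve for transient KCNE2 expression in cultured cells.
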