>Addgene plasmid #53848 | KCNE2_pCSdest | addgene partial sequence | sequence record 165446 | SP6 5'-ATTTAGGTGACACTATAG-3'
AGGATCACAAGTTTGTACAAAAAAGCAGGCACCATGTCTACTTTATCCAATTTCACACAGACGCTGGAAG
ACGTCTTCCGAAGGATTTTTATTACTTATATGGACAATTGGCGCCAGAACACAACAGCTGAGCAAGAGGC
CCTCCAAGCCAAAGTTGATGCTGAGAACTTCTACTATGTCATCCTGTACCTCATGGTGATGATTGGAATG
TTCTCTTTCATCATCGTGGCCATCCTGGTGAGCACTGTGAAATCCAAGAGACGGGAACACTCCAATGACC
CCTACCACCAGTACATTGTAGAGGACTGGCAGGAAAAGTACAAGAGCCAAATCTTGAATCTAGAAGAATC
GAAGGCCACCATCCATGAGAACATTGGTGCGGCTGGGTTCAAAATGTCCCCCTGAAACCCAGCTTTCTTG
TACAAAGTGGTGATCCTCTCGAGCCTCTAGAACTATAGTGAGTCGTATTACGTAGATCCAGACATGATAA
GATACATTGATGAGTTTGGACAAACCACAACTAGAATGCAGTGAAAAAAATGCTTTATTTGTGAAATTTG
TGATGCTATTGCTTTATTTGTAACCATTATAAGCTGCAATAAACAAGTTAACAACAACAATTGCATTCAT
TTTATGTTTCAGGTTCAGGGGGAGGTGTGGGAGGTTTTTTAATTCGCGGCCGCGGCGCCAATGCATTGGG
CCCGGTACCCAGCTTTTGTTCCCTTTAGTGAGGGTTAATTGCGCGCTTGGCGTAATCATGGTCATAGCTG
TTTCCTGTGTGAAATTGTTATCCGCTCACAATTCCACACAACATACGAGCCGGGAGCATAAAGTGTAA
