>Addgene plasmid #53848 | KCNE2_pCSdest | addgene partial sequence | sequence record 165447 | EBV-rev 5'-GTGGTTTGTCCAAACTCATC-3'
ATACGACTCACTATAGTTCTAGAGGCTCGAGAGGATCACCACTTTGTACAAGAAAGCTGGGTTTCAGGGG
GACATTTTGAACCCAGCCGCACCAATGTTCTCATGGATGGTGGCCTTCGATTCTTCTAGATTCAAGATTT
GGCTCTTGTACTTTTCCTGCCAGTCCTCTACAATGTACTGGTGGTAGGGGTCATTGGAGTGTTCCCGTCT
CTTGGATTTCACAGTGCTCACCAGGATGGCCACGATGATGAAAGAGAACATTCCAATCATCACCATGAGG
TACAGGATGACATAGTAGAAGTTCTCAGCATCAACTTTGGCTTGGAGGGCCTCTTGCTCAGCTGTTGTGT
TCTGGCGCCAATTGTCCATATAAGTAATAAAAATCCTTCGGAAGACGTCTTCCAGCGTCTGTGTGAAATT
GGATAAAGTAGACATGGTGCCTGCTTTTTTGTACAAACTTGTGATCCTTGAATTCGAATCGATGGGATCC
TGCAAAAAGAACAAGTAGCTTGTATTCTATAGTGTCACCTAAATCAAGCTTGCTCCGACGTCCCCAGGCA
GAATGGCGGTTCCCTAAACGAGCATTGCTTATATAGACCTCCCATTAGGCACGCCTACCGCCCATTTACG
TCAATGGAACGCCCATTTGCGTCATTGCCCCTCCCCATTGACGTCAATGGGGATGTACTTGGCAGCCATC
GCGGGCCATTTACCGCCATTGACGTCAATGGGAGTACTGCCAATGTACCCTGGCGTACTTCCAATAGTAA
TGTACTTGCCAAGTTACTATTAATAGATATTGATGTACTGCCAAGTGGGCCATTTACCGTCAT
